>Addgene plasmid #176155 | pMC-XI1 | addgene full sequence | sequence record 353631 | Addgene NGS Result
CCATATAAATCAGCATCCATGTTGGAATTTAATCGCGGCCTGGAGCAAGACGTTTCCCGTTGAATATGGC
TCATAACACCCCTTGTATTACTGTTTATGTAAGCAGACAGTTTTATTGTTCATGATGATATATTTTTATC
TTGTGCAATGTAACATCAGAGATTTTGAGACACAACGTGGCTTTGTTGAATAAATCGAACTTTTGCTGAG
TTGAAGGATCAGTCATGACCAAAATCCCTTAACGTGAGTTTTCGTTCCACTGAGCGTCAGACCCCGTAGA
AAAGATCAAAGGATCTTCTTGAGATCCTTTTTTTCTGCGCGTAATCTGCTGCTTGCAAACAAAAAAACCA
CCGCTACCAGCGGTGGTTTGTTTGCCGGATCAAGAGCTACCAACTCTTTTTCCGAAGGTAACTGGCTTCA
GCAGAGCGCAGATACCAAATACTGTTCTTCTAGTGTAGCCGTAGTTAGGCCACCACTTCAAGAACTCTGT
AGCACCGCCTACATACCTCGCTCTGCTAATCCTGTTACCAGTGGCTGCTGCCAGTGGCGATAAGTCGTGT
CTTACCGGGTTGGACTCAAGACGATAGTTACCGGATAAGGCGCAGCGGTCGGGCTGAACGGGGGGTTCGT
GCACACAGCCCAGCTTGGAGCGAACGACCTACACCGAACTGAGATACCTACAGCGTGAGCTATGAGAAAG
CGCCACGCTTCCCGAAGGGAGAAAGGCGGACAGGTATCCGGTAAGCGGCAGGGTCGGAACAGGAGAGCGC
ACGAGGGAGCTTCCAGGGGGAAACGCCTGGTATCTTTATAGTCCTGTCGGGTTTCGCCACCTCTGACTTG
AGCGTCGATTTTTGTGATGCTCGTCAGGGGGGCGGAGCCTATGGAAAAACGCCAGCAACGCGGCCTTTTT
ACGGTTCCTGGCCTTTTGCTGGCCTTTTGCTCACATGTTCTTTCCTGCGTTATCCCCTGATTCTGTGGAT
AACCGTGCGGCCGCCAATGCGCTGAGGGTTTAATGGAATAGTGACGTTGTGATGCGGTGAGTTCGGCGGT
TAGGGGAATGGTATATGATAAAAAACGGAAACGTGCTTCTTTAATTTAATTGTTTAATATTGTTGCAGAT
ATATAAAAAGGGGGAAAGAACCGAAGATGTAATTATTTTTTTATCGCCTCAACCTAAAGCAAGCAATAAG
GTATAAAGATCAGGACGACTCGAGCGCTGATATCTAAATTTGAAGCCACGCAAGTAACTACGTAGGTCAG
AGGGGACAAGGAATAACACTTGACATTTTTCTTTTTTCTTTTTTTTTCTTTTTTTTTTTTTTGTTAATCT
TGGCTTCTGTACCGTAGCCTCCTGTATACGGTTTTAGATGCAGTATGTTTATCATCGCCGAGAAATTTGG
GGGGTGCAAAGGAATAAAATCCGTGCTGAAATCCGTGCACCGCATCAAACTTTCTCGGAGGATTCTTTGC
AGCCGATTAAGTCCTCAGCGAGCTCGCCCTGAATTCGCATCTAGACTGATGAGACGTGGTAGAGCCACAA
ACAGCCGGTACAAGCAACGATCTCCAGGACCATCTGAATCATGCGCGGATGACACGAACTCACGACGGCG
ATCACAGACATTAACCCACAGTACAGACACTGCGACAACGTGGCAATTCGTCGCAATACAACGTGAGACC
GAAAGTGAAACGTGATTTCATGCGTCATTTTGAACATTTTGTAAATCTTATTTAATAATGTGTGCGGCAA
TTCACATTTAATTTATGAATGTTTTCTTAACATCGCGGCAACTCAAGAAACGGCAGGTTCGGATCTTAGC
TACTAGAGAAAGAGGAGAAATACTAGATGCGTAAAGGCGAAGAGCTGTTCACTGGTGTCGTCCCTATTCT
GGTGGAACTGGATGGTGATGTCAACGGTCATAAGTTTTCCGTGCGTGGCGAGGGTGAAGGTGACGCAACT
AATGGTAAACTGACGCTGAAGTTCATCTGTACTACTGGTAAACTGCCGGTTCCTTGGCCGACTCTGGTAA
CGACGCTGACTTATGGTGTTCAGTGCTTTGCTCGTTATCCGGACCATATGAAGCAGCATGACTTCTTCAA
GTCCGCCATGCCGGAAGGCTATGTGCAGGAACGCACGATTTCCTTTAAGGATGACGGCACGTACAAAACG
CGTGCGGAAGTGAAATTTGAAGGCGATACCCTGGTAAACCGCATTGAGCTGAAAGGCATTGACTTTAAAG
AGGACGGCAATATCCTGGGCCATAAGCTGGAATACAATTTTAACAGCCACAATGTTTACATCACCGCCGA
TAAACAAAAAAATGGCATTAAAGCGAATTTTAAAATTCGCCACAACGTGGAGGATGGCAGCGTGCAGCTG
GCTGATCACTACCAGCAAAACACTCCAATCGGTGATGGTCCTGTTCTGCTGCCAGACAATCACTATCTGA
GCACGCAAAGCGTTCTGTCTAAAGATCCGAACGAGAAACGCGATCATATGGTTCTGCTGGAGTTCGTAAC
CGCAGCGGGCATCACGCATGGTATGGATGAACTGTACAAATGACCAGGCATCAAATAAAACGAAAGGCTC
AGTCGAAAGACTGGGCCTTTCGTTTTATCTGTTGTTTGTCGGTGAACGCTCTCTACTAGAGTCACACTGG
CTCACCTTCGGGTGGGCCTTTCTGCGTTTATAGGTCTCAGCTGGAAATCTGCTCGTCAGTGGTGCTCACA
CTGACGAATCATGTACAGATCATACCGATGACTGCCTGGCGACTCACAACTAAGCAAGACAGCCGGAACC
AGCGCCGGCGAACACCACTGCATATATGGCATATCACAACAGTCCACGTCTCAAGCAGTTACAGAGATGT
TACGAACCACTAGTGCACTGCAGTACAACTAGAGATCTATGTGAGGATCCTAACTCGAGATCGAGAGTCC
TGCAGGACTAGTGCTGAGGCATTAATAGTTTCTTGGCATTGGCAAATCTCTGCTAAATGCTGCGTACAGA
CGGAAACTCACACCGCCGCGAAAACTGGTCAGTGGCAAAAAAAAAAAAATTAAAAAAATAAAAAATAACT
ATTACGTATGATACTGTTTCTGGTAGTTGATATGAGGTTGGTGTTGTATATTGTACGTTTTAGGAACAGG
GAAGTGAATATTATTTACTCTGCTGCACATTCTGGCTAGGTCGAAGCCGGAACCTGAGATGACGCCGCGC
TAGAACTATGGACCAAGCTGTTGACAATGTTTAGATGGTGATGCACTACCCTGTGCGGGGAGTGGCCACG
AACGCGAGCGGAAGGTGCGGGTGTTGCGGGAATTGCGGGAGGTTCTTCGCTAAGCGTGAGGGTTGCTAGT
TGGGGCGGCGGGGTTTCCCTAAGTGTAAATAGGGCCTCGCCGCTGGCACATGAGTGCGCCGGAGGAGGCG
GCGGAGGCGACGACGCTAAAACCGTGGCCGTTGGGGAAGGATGGGCGGCTATATCTACCATTGACCTGAT
GGGGACTCGGCTCTTAAGGAATGGGTTTGAGGTGGGTGTGGATTAAGACCTCAGCGCCGAGCGGCCGCGT
GTTACAACCAATTAACCAATTCTGATTAGAAAAACTCATCGAGCATCAAATGAAACTGCAATTTATTCAT
ATCAGGATTATCAATACCATATTTTTGAAAAAGCCGTTTCTGTAATGAAGGAGAAAACTCACCGAGGCAG
TTCCATAGGATGGCAAGATCCTGGTATCGGTCTGCGATTCCGACTCGTCCAACATCAATACAACCTATTA
ATTTCCCCTCGTCAAAAATAAGGTTATCAAGTGAGAAATCACCATGAGTGACGACTGAATCCGGTGAGAA
TGGCAAAAGCTTATGCATTTCTTTCCAGACTTGTTCAACAGGCCAGCCATTACGCTCGTCATCAAAATCA
CTCGCATCAACCAAACCGTTATTCATTCGTGATTGCGCCTGAGCGAGGCGAAATACGCGATCGCTGTTAA
AAGGACAATTACAAACAGGAATCGAATGCAACCGGCGCAGGAACACTGCCAGCGCATCAACAATATTTTC
ACCTGAATCAGGATATTCTTCTAATACCTGGAATGCTGTTTTCCCGGGGATCGCAGTGGTGAGTAACCAT
GCATCATCAGGAGTACGGATAAAATGCTTGATGGTCGGAAGAGGCATAAATTCCGTCAGCCAGTTTAGTC
TGACCATCTCATCTGTAACATCATTGGCAACGCTACCTTTGCCATGTTTCAGAAACAACTCTGGCGCATC
GGGCTTCCCATACAATCGATAGATTGTCGCACCTGATTGCCCGACATTATCGCGAGCCCATTTATAC
Features (pLannotate 1.2.2; 8 found; start..end, strand, type, name):
    299..887     +  rep_origin     ori: high-copy-number ColE1/pMB1/pBR322/pUC origin of replication
   1294..1312    +  promoter       ADH1 promoter (fragment): S. cerevisiae ADH1; promoter for alcohol dehydrogenase 1
   1847..2560    +  CDS            superfolder GFP: GFP variant that folds robustly even when fused to poorly folded proteins (Pédelacq et al., 2006)
   2572..2643    +  terminator     rrnB T1 terminator: transcription terminator T1 from the E. coli rrnB gene
   2659..2686    +  terminator     T7Te terminator: phage T7 early transcription terminator
   3055..3075    -  promoter       eft-3 promoter (fragment): eft-3; promoter for the C. elegans elongation factor 1α gene (Mitrovich and Anderson, 2000)
   3189..3542    -  CDS            PTK1 (fragment): PTK1_YEAST - Also known as POT1, STK1. Experimental evidence at protein level: Swiss-Prot protein existence level 1. Essential determinant for low-affinity spermidine transport. From Saccharomyces cerevisiae (strain ATCC 204508 / S288c) (Baker's yeast).
   3596..74      -  CDS            KanR (across the origin): aminoglycoside phosphotransferase; aph(3')-Ia; confers resistance to kanamycin in bacteria or G418 (Geneticin®) in eukaryotes
