[The description below was written by a language model from this plasmid's Addgene catalogue record and pLannotate feature annotations shown in this document.]
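Description:
pMC-XI1 is an empty, preassembled level-2 (multigene) acceptor backbone for the yeast Modular Cloning (MoClo) system, designed to deliver assembled expression cassettes into the Saccharomyces cerevisiae genome at integration site XI-1 rather than to replicate in yeast. The 4.3 kb plasmid is maintained in E. coli through a high-copy ColE1/pUC-type origin and a kanamycin resistance gene (aph(3')-Ia). No yeast origin of replication is annotated, and no yeast selection marker appears in the feature table. According to the depositor notes, it was built from Yeast Toolkit part plasmids together with a spacer part and two parts carrying the downstream and upstream XI-1 homology arms, whose sequences were amplified from the EasyClone-MarkerFree toolkit.

The cloning position is occupied by a superfolder GFP dropout cassette followed by the bacterial rrnB T1 and T7Te terminators. In MoClo workflows, such a cassette is replaced during Golden Gate assembly by the incoming transcription units, so correctly assembled clones lose green fluorescence in E. coli and can be picked visually. The record does not annotate the promoter driving GFP or the flanking type IIS sites. The annotated fragment of the yeast PTK1 coding sequence most likely reflects genomic sequence contained in one of the XI-1 homology arms. The very short hits to the ADH1 and C. elegans eft-3 promoters span only about twenty bases each and are probably incidental matches rather than functional elements.

The construct carries no insert of its own. It is intended as a recipient for combining several transcription units that are then integrated by homologous recombination at XI-1, within a toolkit expansion aimed at CRISPR-based applications, genomic integrations and combinatorial libraries.
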