Addgene plasmid #176155: pMC-XI1
Purpose: (Empty Backbone) preassembled yeast MoClo level-2 backbone with GFP dropout for genomic integration in site XI-1
Depositing lab: Florian David. Depositing organization: Chalmers University of Technology. Publication: Expansion of the Yeast Modular Cloning Toolkit for CRISPR-Based Applications, Genomic Integrations and Combinatorial Libraries. Otto M, Skrekas C, Gossing M, Gustafsson J, Siewers V, David F. ACS Synth Biol. 2021 Dec 17;10(12):3461-3474. doi: 10.1021/acssynbio.1c00408. Epub 2021 Dec 3. PubMed 34860007.
Backbone
  Vector backbone: MoClo assembly
  Vector type: Yeast Expression
Growth in bacteria
  Bacterial resistance: Kanamycin, 50 μg/mL
  Growth temperature: 37°C
  Growth strain: DH5alpha
  Copy number: High Copy
Gene/Insert
  Gene/Insert name: None
Terms and licenses: Academic/Nonprofit Terms; Industry Terms: Not Available to Industry
Depositor comments: Constructed using the Yeast Modular Cloning Toolkit (Lee et al. ACS Synth Biol. 2015) from the part plasmids pYTK008, pYTK047, pYTK073, pYTK090, pMC6-spacer, pMC7-XI1dw, pMC8b-XI1up. Homologous region amplified from EasyClone-MarkerFree toolkit (Jessop-Fabre et al. Biotechnol J. 2016).
How to cite: pMC-XI1 was a gift from Florian David (Addgene plasmid # 176155 ; http://n2t.net/addgene:176155 ; RRID:Addgene_176155)
